Addgene plasmid #214508: AiP1657 - pAAV-AiE2339m-minBG-SYFP2-WPRE-BGHpA
Purpose: AiE2339m is an enhancer sequence, designed to drive AAV-mediated transgene expression in specific populations of brain cells
Depositing lab: Allen Institute for Brain Science & Bosiljka Tasic. Depositing organization: Allen Institute. Publication: A suite of enhancer AAVs and transgenic mouse lines for genetic access to cortical cell types. Ben-Simon Y, Hooper M, Narayan S, Daigle TL, Dwivedi D, Way SW, Oster A, Stafford DA, Mich JK, Taormina MJ, Martinez RA, Opitz-Araya X, Roth JR, Alexander JR, Allen S, Amster A, Arbuckle J, Ayala A, Baker PM, Bakken TE, Barcelli T, Barta S, Bendrick J, Bertagnolli D, Bielstein C, Bishwakarma P, Bowlus J, Boyer G, Brouner K, Casian B, Casper T, Chakka AB, Chakrabarty R, Chance RK, Chavan S, Clark M, Colbert K, Collman F, Daniel S, Departee M, DiValentin P, Donadio N, Dotson N, Egdorf T, Fliss T, Gabitto M, Garcia J, Gary A, Gasperini M, Gloe J, Goldy J, Gore BB, Graybuck L, Greisman N, Haeseleer F, Halterman C, Haradon Z, Hastings SD, Helback O, Ho W, Hockemeyer D, Huang C, Huff S, Hunker A, Johansen N, Jones D, Juneau Z, Kalmbach B, Kannan M, Khem S, Kussick E, Kutsal R, Larsen R, Lee C, Lee AY, Leibly M, Lenz GH, Li S, Liang E, Lusk N, Madigan Z, Malloy J, Malone J, McCue R, Melchor J, Mollenkopf T, Moosman S, Morin E, Newman D, Ng L, Ngo K, Omstead V, Otto S, Oyama A, Pena N, Pham T, Phillips E, Pom CA, Potekhina L, Ransford S, Ray PL, Rette D, Reynoldson C, Rimorin C, Rocha D, Ruiz A, Sanchez REA, Sawyer L, Sedeno-Cortes A, Sevigny JP, Shapovalova N, Shepard N, Shulga L, Sigler AR, Siverts L, Soliman S, Somasundaram S, Staats B, Stewart K, Szelenyi E, Tieu M, Trader C, Tran A, van Velthoven CTJ, Walker M, Wang Y, Weed N, Wirthlin M, Wood T, Wynalda B, Yao Z, Zhou T, Ariza J, Dee N, Reding M, Ronellenfitch K, Mufti S, Sunkin SM, Smith KA, Esposito L, Waters J, Thyagarajan B, Yao S, Lein ES, Zeng H, Levi BP, Ngai J, Ting JT, Tasic B. Cell. 2025 May 16:S0092-8674(25)00513-6. doi: 10.1016/j.cell.2025.05.002. PubMed 40403729.
Backbone
  Vector backbone: pAAV2
  Vector type: AAV
Growth in bacteria
  Bacterial resistance: Ampicillin, 100 μg/mL
  Growth temperature: 37°C
  Growth strain: NEB Stable
  Copy number: High Copy
Gene/Insert
  Gene/Insert name: SYFP2
  Species: Synthetic
  Promoter: minBG
  Cloning method: Gibson Cloning
Terms and licenses: Academic/Nonprofit Terms; Industry Terms: Not Available to Industry
Depositor comments: 5' Cloning Site: SgrAI (destroyed), 3' Cloning Site: SgrAI (destroyed). Please visit https://doi.org/10.1101/2024.06.10.597244 for bioRxiv preprint.
How to cite: AiP1657 - pAAV-AiE2339m-minBG-SYFP2-WPRE-BGHpA was a gift from Allen Institute for Brain Science & Bosiljka Tasic (Addgene plasmid # 214508 ; http://n2t.net/addgene:214508 ; RRID:Addgene_214508)
