[The description below was written by a language model from this plasmid's Addgene catalogue record and pLannotate feature annotations shown in this document.]
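Description:
AiP1657 - pAAV-AiE2339m-minBG-SYFP2-WPRE-BGHpA is an AAV transfer plasmid built on a pAAV2 backbone, intended for packaging a reporter genome into recombinant adeno-associated virus for delivery to brain tissue. In bacteria it is maintained through a high-copy ColE1/pUC-type origin and selected with ampicillin via the β-lactamase gene and its native promoter. The backbone also carries an f1 phage origin and short remnants of pBR322 rop and bom sequences. The sequenced record is about 4.8 kb. One AAV2 inverted terminal repeat is annotated in full, while the other appears only as two short fragments. This may reflect the difficulty of sequencing and annotating these hairpin-forming repeats, though the record does not say so.

Between the ITRs lies a single expression cassette. The enhancer AiE2339m sits upstream of a minimal beta-globin promoter (minBG), which has little activity on its own, so transcription depends on the cell-type-selective activity of the enhancer. Neither the enhancer nor minBG is called out in the automated feature table, but an unannotated stretch between the SYFP2 coding sequence and the fragmentary ITR is where they would be expected to lie. The cassette drives SYFP2, a fast-maturing monomeric yellow fluorescent protein derived from Aequorea victoria. This is followed by a WPRE, annotated as two fragments that suggest a shortened version, which boosts transcript stability and expression, and then by a bovine growth hormone polyadenylation signal.

The construct belongs to a collection of enhancer AAVs developed for genetic access to cortical cell types. It serves as a fluorescent reporter for labelling, and for assessing the specificity of, the brain cell populations in which AiE2339m is active. The record does not state which population that is.
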