Features (pLannotate 1.2.2; 14 found; start..end, strand, type, name):
    173..277     -  promoter       AmpR promoter: bla
    372..407     +  CDS            rop (fragment): Rop protein, which maintains plasmids at low copy number; rop
    509..558     +  misc_feature   bom (fragment): basis of mobility region from pBR322
    559..1014    -  rep_origin     f1 ori (sequence partly withheld): f1 bacteriophage origin of replication; arrow indicates direction of (+) strand synthesis
   1033..1084    +  misc_feature   bom (fragment): basis of mobility region from pBR322
   1089..1229    -  repeat_region  AAV2 ITR: inverted terminal repeat of adeno-associated virus serotype 2 inverted
   1347..1458    -  polyA_signal   bGH poly(A) signal: bovine growth hormone polyadenylation signal
   1475..1555    -  misc_feature   WPRE (fragment): woodchuck hepatitis virus posttranscriptional regulatory element
   1561..1718    -  misc_feature   WPRE (fragment): woodchuck hepatitis virus posttranscriptional regulatory element
   1758..2474    -  CDS            SYFP2: SYFP2 is a basic (constitutively fluorescent) yellow fluorescent protein published in 2006, derived from Aequorea victoria. It is reported to be a very rapidly-maturing monomer with moderate acid sensitivity.
   3239..3266    -  repeat_region  AAV2 ITR (fragment): inverted terminal repeat of adeno-associated virus serotype 2 inverted
   3295..3322    -  repeat_region  AAV2 ITR (fragment): inverted terminal repeat of adeno-associated virus serotype 2 inverted
   3395..3983    -  rep_origin     ori: high-copy-number ColE1/pMB1/pBR322/pUC origin of replication
   4154..172     -  CDS            AmpR (across the origin): β-lactamase; bla; confers resistance to ampicillin, carbenicillin, and related antibiotics
>Addgene plasmid #214508 | AiP1657 - pAAV-AiE2339m-minBG-SYFP2-WPRE-BGHpA | addgene full sequence | sequence record 438953 | Addgene NGS Result
AACTCTCAAGGATCTTACCGCTGTTGAGATCCAGTTCGATGTAACCCACTCGTGCACCCAACTGATCTTC
AGCATCTTTTACTTTCACCAGCGTTTCTGGGTGAGCAAAAACAGGAAGGCAAAATGCCGCAAAAAAGGGA
ATAAGGGCGACACGGAAATGTTGAATACTCATACTCTTCCTTTTTCAATATTATTGAAGCATTTATCAGG
GTTATTGTCTCATGAGCGGATACATATTTGAATGTATTTAGAAAAATAAACAAATAGGGGTTCCGCGCAC
ATTTCCCCGAAAAGTGCCACCTGACGTCTAAGAAACCATTATTATCATGACATTAACCTATAAAAATAGG
CGTATCACGAGGCCCTTTCGTCTCGCGCGTTTCGGTGATGACGGTGAAAACCTCTGACACATGCAGCTCC
CGGAGACGGTCACAGCTTGTCTGTAAGCGGATGCCGGGAGCAGACAAGCCCGTCAGGGCGCGTCAGCGGG
TGTTGGCGGGTGTCGGGGCTGGCTTAACTATGCGGCATCAGAGCAGATTGTACTGAGAGTGCACCATAAA
ATTGTAAACGTTAATATTTTGTTAAAATTCGCGTTAAATTTTTGTTAAATCAGCTCATTTTTTAACCAAT
AGACCGAAATCGGCAAAATCCCTTATAAATCAAAAGAATAGCCCGAGATAGAGT
[37 nt withheld, positions 685-721]
AAAGAACGTGGACTCCAACGTCAAAGG
[141 nt withheld, positions 749-889]
G
[46 nt withheld, positions 891-936]
A
[95 nt withheld, positions 938-1032]
TATGCGGTGTGAAATACCGCACAGATGCGTAAGGAGAAAATACCGCATCAGGCGCCCCTGCAGGCAGCTG
CGCGCTCGCTCGCTCACTGAGGCCGCCCGGGCAAAGCCCGGGCGTCGGGCGACCTTTGGTCGCCCGGCCT
CAGTGAGCGAGCGAGCGCGCAGAGAGGGAGTGGCCAACTCCATCACTAGGGGTTCCTGCGGCCGCTCGGT
CCGCACGTGAGATCTCATGCCTGCTATTGTCTTCCCAATCCTCCCCCTTGCTGTCCTGCCCCACCCCACC
CCCCAGAATAGAATGACACCTACTCAGACAATGCGATGCAATTTCCTCATTTTATTAGGAAAGGACAGTG
GGAGTGGCACCTTCCAGGGTCAAGGAAGGCACGGGGGAGGGGCAAACAACAGATGGCTGGCAACTAGAAG
GCACAGTCGAAGATCTCTCGAGCCACGGAATTGTCAGTGCCCAACAGCCGAGCCCCTGTCCAGCAGCGGG
CAAGGCAGGCGGCGATGAGTTCCGCCGTGGCAAGAACTAACCAGGATTTATACAAGGAGGAGAAAATGAA
AGCCATACGGGAAGCAATAGCATGATACAAAGGCATTAAAGCAGCGTATCCACATAGCGTAAAAGGAGCA
ACATAGTTAAGAATACCAGTCAATCTTTCACAAATTTTGTAATCCAGAGGTTGATTATGATATCGAATTC
GCGGCCGCGGCGCGCCGTCGACTTACTTGTACAGCTCGTCCATGCCGAGAGTGATCCCGGCGGCGGTCAC
GAACTCCAGCAGGACCATGTGATCGCGCTTCTCGTTGGGGTCTTTGCTCAGCTTGGACTGGTAGCTCAGG
TAGTGGTTGTCGGGCAGCAGCACGGGGCCGTCGCCGATGGGGGTGTTCTGCTGGTAGTGGTCGGCGAGCT
GCACGCCGCCGTCCTCGATGTTGTGGCGGATCTTGAAGTTGGCCTTGATGCCGTTCTTCTGCTTGTCGGC
GGTGATATAGACGTTGTGGCTGTTGTAGTTGTACTCCAGCTTGTGCCCCAGGATGTTGCCGTCCTCCTTG
AAGTCGATGCCCTTCAGCTCGATGCGGTTCACCAGGGTGTCGCCCTCGAACTTCACCTCGGCGCGGGTCT
TGTAGTTGCCGTCGTCCTTGAAGAAGATGGTGCGCTCCTGGACGTAGCCTTCGGGCATGGCGGACTTGAA
GAAGTCGTGCTGCTTCATGTGGTCGGGGTAGCGGGCGAAGCACTGCACGCCGTAGCCCAGGGTGGTCACG
AGGGTGGGCCAGGGCACGGGCAGCTTGCCGGTGGTGCAGATCAGCTTCAGGGTCAGCTTGCCGTAGGTGG
CATCGCCCTCGCCCTCGCCGGACACGCTGAACTTGTGGCCGTTTACGTCGCCGTCCAGCTCGACCAGGAT
GGGCACCACCCCGGTGAACAGCTCCTCGCCCTTGCTCACCATGGTGGCGACCGGTAGCGCTAGCTTCGAA
AGATCTGGATCCCAGAAGCAAATGTAAGCAATAGATGGCTCTGCCCTGACTTTTATGCCCAGCCCGAGCT
CCGGAGACAAGATATATGATTTTTTGATTTGTCTTTTTGCTCAAATTGAACACATTCTAGAGTAGCCAAG
ATTGTGTGGTACTGTAAGATACAATGAATCTGGGCACTGAGCTTTTGTTCCTCCACATGAGAGAAGAAAG
ATGATTTCCCATTCAGTGTTTTGGGTAAAGACTCCATCTACATTTCCAACTGTGTGCTGACTCATTTCCC
CAGCCACATATGCCATTTTGACATTTAGGTTTCTGGGTTGAAATGTTATAGACTGGTTCACTGTGTGCTC
TTCTCTGTGCCTCAGACGTAGACAGAGTGAGCATGATGTCTAACAGTACAGAATGAGCAATTAAAAATTT
TGGCATGAGAATTTAAGGAATGTACCACAAAATGTCACGTCCTTTTTCCTATCATGTTTCTTTTCTTAAG
CAATGACTCAATCCCAGTTCAGCACTCTCTTCTAAAGTCAGTTACAAGGGCTTTCAGCTTCATTCATATG
ACGTACATAACTCAGATCATAGGTTAGGAAAAGGGCTTATACATTCATTCTATTGTAACTAAACTTTTTA
TTTATTCTGTCAACACATTATTGTTTTTAAATGTGTTTGTCGATTATTACTCTTACAACGCGTGCGGCCG
CAGGAACCCCTAGTGATGGAGTTGGCCACTCCCTCTCTGCGCGCTCGCTCGCTCACTGAGGCCGGGCGAC
CAAAGGTCGCCCGACGCCCGGGCGGCCTCAGTGAGCGAGCGAGCGCGCAGCTGCCTGCAGGACATGTGAG
CAAAAGGCCAGCAAAAGGCCAGGAACCGTAAAAAGGCCGCGTTGCTGGCGTTTTTCCATAGGCTCCGCCC
CCCTGACGAGCATCACAAAAATCGACGCTCAAGTCAGAGGTGGCGAAACCCGACAGGACTATAAAGATAC
CAGGCGTTTCCCCCTGGAAGCTCCCTCGTGCGCTCTCCTGTTCCGACCCTGCCGCTTACCGGATACCTGT
CCGCCTTTCTCCCTTCGGGAAGCGTGGCGCTTTCTCATAGCTCACGCTGTAGGTATCTCAGTTCGGTGTA
GGTCGTTCGCTCCAAGCTGGGCTGTGTGCACGAACCCCCCGTTCAGCCCGACCGCTGCGCCTTATCCGGT
AACTATCGTCTTGAGTCCAACCCGGTAAGACACGACTTATCGCCACTGGCAGCAGCCACTGGTAACAGGA
TTAGCAGAGCGAGGTATGTAGGCGGTGCTACAGAGTTCTTGAAGTGGTGGCCTAACTACGGCTACACTAG
AAGAACAGTATTTGGTATCTGCGCTCTGCTGAAGCCAGTTACCTTCGGAAAAAGAGTTGGTAGCTCTTGA
TCCGGCAAACAAACCACCGCTGGTAGCGGTGGTTTTTTTGTTTGCAAGCAGCAGATTACGCGCAGAAAAA
AAGGATCTCAAGAAGATCCTTTGATCTTTTCTACGGGGTCTGACGCTCAGTGGAACGAAAACTCACGTTA
AGGGATTTTGGTCATGAGATTATCAAAAAGGATCTTCACCTAGATCCTTTTAAATTAAAAATGAAGTTTT
AAATCAATCTAAAGTATATATGAGTAAACTTGGTCTGACAGTTACCAATGCTTAATCAGTGAGGCACCTA
TCTCAGCGATCTGTCTATTTCGTTCATCCATAGTTGCCTGACTCCCCGTCGTGTAGATAACTACGATACG
GGAGGGCTTACCATCTGGCCCCAGTGCTGCAATGATACCGCGAGACCCACGCTCACCGGCTCCAGATTTA
TCAGCAATAAACCAGCCAGCCGGAAGGGCCGAGCGCAGAAGTGGTCCTGCAACTTTATCCGCCTCCATCC
AGTCTATTAATTGTTGCCGGGAAGCTAGAGTAAGTAGTTCGCCAGTTAATAGTTTGCGCAACGTTGTTGC
CATTGCTACAGGCATCGTGGTGTCACGCTCGTCGTTTGGTATGGCTTCATTCAGCTCCGGTTCCCAACGA
TCAAGGCGAGTTACATGATCCCCCATGTTGTGCAAAAAAGCGGTTAGCTCCTTCGGTCCTCCGATCGTTG
TCAGAAGTAAGTTGGCCGCAGTGTTATCACTCATGGTTATGGCAGCACTGCATAATTCTCTTACTGTCAT
GCCATCCGTAAGATGCTTTTCTGTGACTGGTGAGTACTCAACCAAGTCATTCTGAGAATAGTGTATGCGG
CGACCGAGTTGCTCTTGCCCGGCGTCAATACGGGATAATACCGCGCCACATAGCAGAACTTTAAAAGTGC
TCATCATTGGAAAACGTTCTTCGGGGCGAA
